Addgene plasmid #157161: pD649-HAsp-ULBP1-COMP5AP-AviTag-9xHis
Purpose: Mammalian expression of cell-surface protein extracellular domain fused to COMP5AP-AviTag-9xHis. Protein is secreted from cells.
Depositing lab: Chris Garcia. Depositing organization: Stanford University. Publication: A Human IgSF Cell-Surface Interactome Reveals a Complex Network of Protein-Protein Interactions. Wojtowicz WM, Vielmetter J, Fernandes RA, Siepe DH, Eastman CL, Chisholm GB, Cox S, Klock H, Anderson PW, Rue SM, Miller JJ, Glaser SM, Bragstad ML, Vance J, Lam AW, Lesley SA, Zinn K, Garcia KC. Cell. 2020 Aug 20;182(4):1027-1043.e17. doi: 10.1016/j.cell.2020.07.025. PubMed 32822567.
Backbone
  Vector backbone: pD649
  Backbone size w/o insert (bp): 7153
  Vector type: Mammalian Expression
Growth in bacteria
  Bacterial resistance: Ampicillin, 100 μg/mL
  Growth temperature: 37°C
  Growth strain: DH5alpha
  Copy number: High Copy
Gene/Insert
  Gene/Insert name: ULBP1 (alt name: N2DL1)
  Species: H. sapiens (human)
  Insert size (bp): 564
  Entrez Gene: ULBP1 (a.k.a. N2DL-1, NKG2DL1, RAET1I)
  Promoter: CMV/SP6
  Tag / fusion protein: COMP5AP-AviTag-9xHis (C terminal on backbone)
  Cloning method: Restriction Enzyme; 5′ cloning site GCGGCCGC (not destroyed); 3′ cloning site GGCGCGCC (not destroyed)
  Sequencing primers: 5′ ATTTAGGTGACACTATAG; 3′ CGTCGCACTCCATCACGGTG
Resource information
  A portion of this plasmid was derived from a plasmid made by: synthesis by ThermoFisher
Terms and licenses: Academic/Nonprofit Terms; Industry Terms: Not Available to Industry
Depositor comments: Some plasmids in this collection may have an IS4-like element ISVsa5 family transposase upstream of the CMV promoter.
How to cite: pD649-HAsp-ULBP1-COMP5AP-AviTag-9xHis was a gift from Chris Garcia (Addgene plasmid # 157161 ; http://n2t.net/addgene:157161 ; RRID:Addgene_157161)
