[The description below was written by a language model from this plasmid's Addgene catalogue record and pLannotate feature annotations shown in this document.]
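Description:
pD649-HAsp-ULBP1-COMP5AP-AviTag-9xHis is a mammalian expression plasmid (7,717 bp in the depositor's full sequence) built on the pD649 backbone. It produces the extracellular domain of human ULBP1 (also called N2DL1, NKG2DL1 or RAET1I), a ligand of the NKG2D receptor on natural killer cells, as a secreted fusion protein. It is propagated in E. coli at high copy from a ColE1/pUC-type origin under ampicillin selection (AmpR). A separate SV40 promoter/EM7 promoter unit carries a puromycin resistance gene followed by an SV40 poly(A) signal, which could support selection in mammalian cells. The annotation also picks up small kanamycin resistance, lacZα, ble and f1 ori fragments, which appear to be backbone remnants.

Expression is driven by the CMV enhancer and promoter with a fragment of CMV intron A, and an SP6 promoter lies just upstream of the coding region. The open reading frame begins with a signal sequence: the name indicates an "HAsp" leader, while the annotation software matched part of this region to an immunoglobulin heavy chain signal sequence. The ULBP1 ectodomain follows, cloned between retained NotI and AscI sites. Downstream, supplied by the backbone, are a coiled-coil segment of rat cartilage oligomeric matrix protein (COMP), which pentamerizes the fusion, human placental alkaline phosphatase as an enzymatic reporter, an AviTag for enzymatic biotinylation and a polyhistidine tag, ending in a bGH poly(A) signal. The construct name gives 9xHis, whereas the annotation calls an 8xHis feature.

Multimerization raises binding avidity and the phosphatase gives a readout, which suits this design to detecting weak extracellular interactions. The plasmid belongs to a collection made for a human cell-surface protein interactome screen. The depositor notes that some plasmids in the collection may carry an IS4-like transposase insertion upstream of the CMV promoter, but none is annotated here.
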