Features (pLannotate 1.2.2; 24 found; start..end, strand, type, name):
    119..143     -  CDS            KanR (fragment): aminoglycoside phosphotransferase; aph(3')-Ia; confers resistance to kanamycin
    254..842     +  rep_origin     ori: high-copy-number ColE1/pMB1/pBR322/pUC origin of replication
   1067..1084    +  terminator     rrnB T2 terminator (fragment): transcription terminator T2 from the E. coli rrnB gene
   1109..1128    -  CDS            lacZα (fragment): LacZα fragment of β-galactosidase; lacZ fragment
   1584..1600    +  protein_bind   lac operator: The lac repressor binds to the lac operator to inhibit transcription in E. coli. This inhibition can be relieved by adding lactose or isopropyl-β-D-thiogalactopyranoside (IPTG). lac repressor encoded by lacI
   1843..2146    +  enhancer       CMV enhancer: human cytomegalovirus immediate early enhancer
   2147..2350    +  promoter       CMV promoter: human cytomegalovirus (CMV) immediate early promoter
   2486..2529    +  intron         CMV intron (fragment): modified intron A from human cytomegalovirus
   2581..2599    +  promoter       SP6 promoter: promoter for bacteriophage SP6 RNA polymerase
   2603..2640    +  CDS            IgH signal sequence (fragment): signal sequence from the mouse immunoglobulin heavy chain variable region
   2746..3321    +  CDS            ULBP1 (fragment): ULBP1_HUMAN - Also known as N2DL1, RAET1I. Experimental evidence at protein level: Swiss-Prot protein existence level 1. Binds and activates the KLRK1/NKG2D receptor, mediating natural killer cell cytotoxicity. From Homo sapiens (Human).
   3409..3588    +  CDS            Comp (fragment): COMP_RAT - Experimental evidence at protein level: Swiss-Prot protein existence level 1. May play a role in the structural integrity of cartilage via its interaction with other extracellular matrix proteins such as the collagens and fibronectin. Can mediate the interaction of chondrocytes with the cartilage extracellular matrix through interaction with cell surface integrin receptors. Could play a role in the pathogenesis of osteoarthritis. Potent suppressor of apoptosis in both primary chondrocytes and transformed cells. Suppresses apoptosis by blocking the activation of caspase-3 and by indu
   3576..5028    +  CDS            SEAP (fragment): secreted alkaline phosphatase from human placenta The natural enzyme has a C-terminal transmembrane sequence that is replaced by a GPI anchor.
   5053..5094    +  CDS            AviTag™ (fragment): peptide tag that allows for enzymatic biotinylation
   5098..5121    +  CDS            8xHis: 8xHis affinity tag
   5267..5378    +  polyA_signal   bGH poly(A) signal: bovine growth hormone polyadenylation signal
   5379..5487    +  rep_origin     f1 ori (fragment): f1 bacteriophage origin of replication; arrow indicates direction of (+) strand synthesis
   5501..5830    +  promoter       SV40 promoter: SV40 enhancer and early promoter
   5878..5925    +  promoter       EM7 promoter: synthetic bacterial promoter&nbsp
   5944..6543    +  CDS            PuroR (fragment): puromycin N-acetyltransferase; pac from Streptomyces; confers resistance to puromycin
   6553..6678    +  CDS            ble (fragment): BLE_KLEPN - Experimental evidence at protein level: Swiss-Prot protein existence level 1. Binding protein with a strong affinity to the bleomycin family of antibiotics. Binds to CL990; an antimitotic-antibiotic compound. From Klebsiella pneumoniae.
   6673..6794    +  polyA_signal   SV40 poly(A) signal: SV40 polyadenylation signal
   6847..7707    -  CDS            AmpR: β-lactamase; bla; confers resistance to ampicillin, carbenicillin, and related antibiotics
   7710..89      -  promoter       AmpR promoter (fragment) (across the origin): bla
>Addgene plasmid #157161 | pD649-HAsp-ULBP1-COMP5AP-AviTag-9xHis | depositor full sequence | sequence record 303431 | Full Sequence
TTTCAATATTATTGAAGCATTTATCAGGGTTATTGTCTCATGAGCGGATACATATTTGAATGTATTTAGA
AAAATAAACAAATAGGGGTCAGTGTTACAACCAATTAACCAATTCTGAACATTATCGCGAGCCCATTTAT
ACCTGAATATGGCTCATAACACCCCTTGCTCATGACCAAAATCCCTTAACGTGAGTTACGCGCGCGTCGT
TCCACTGAGCGTCAGACCCCGTAGAAAAGATCAAAGGATCTTCTTGAGATCCTTTTTTTCTGCGCGTAAT
CTGCTGCTTGCAAACAAAAAAACCACCGCTACCAGCGGTGGTTTGTTTGCCGGATCAAGAGCTACCAACT
CTTTTTCCGAAGGTAACTGGCTTCAGCAGAGCGCAGATACCAAATACTGTTCTTCTAGTGTAGCCGTAGT
TAGCCCACCACTTCAAGAACTCTGTAGCACCGCCTACATACCTCGCTCTGCTAATCCTGTTACCAGTGGC
TGCTGCCAGTGGCGATAAGTCGTGTCTTACCGGGTTGGACTCAAGACGATAGTTACCGGATAAGGCGCAG
CGGTCGGGCTGAACGGGGGGTTCGTGCACACAGCCCAGCTTGGAGCGAACGACCTACACCGAACTGAGAT
ACCTACAGCGTGAGCTATGAGAAAGCGCCACGCTTCCCGAAGGGAGAAAGGCGGACAGGTATCCGGTAAG
CGGCAGGGTCGGAACAGGAGAGCGCACGAGGGAGCTTCCAGGGGGAAACGCCTGGTATCTTTATAGTCCT
GTCGGGTTTCGCCACCTCTGACTTGAGCGTCGATTTTTGTGATGCTCGTCAGGGGGGCGGAGCCTATGGA
AAAACGCCAGCAACGCGGCCTTTTTACGGTTCCTGGCCTTTTGCTGGCCTTTTGCTCACATGTTCTTTCC
TGCGTTATCCCCTGATTCTGTGGATAACCGTATTACCGCCTTTGAGTGAGCTGATACCGCTCGCCGCAGC
CGAACGACCGAGCGCAGCGAGTCAGTGAGCGAGGAAGCGGAAGGCGAGAGTAGGGAACTGCCAGGCATCA
AACTAAGCAGAAGGCCCCTGACGGATGGCCTTTTTGCGTTTCTACAAACTCTTTCTGTGTTGTAAAACGA
CGGCCAGTCTTAAGCTCGGGCCCCCTGGGCGGTTCTGATAACGAGTAATCGTTAATCCGCAAATAACGTA
AAAACCCGCTTCGGCGGGTTTTTTTATGGGGGGAGTTTAGGGAAAGAGCATTTGTCAGAATATTTAAGGG
CGCCTGTCACTTTGCTTGATATATGAGAATTATTTAACCTTATAAATGAGAAAAAAGCAACGCACTTTAA
ATAAGATACGTTGCTTTTTCGATTGATGAACACCTATAATTAAACTATTCATCTATTATTTATGATTTTT
TGTATATACAATATTTCTAGTTTGTTAAAGAGAATTAAGAAAATAAATCTCGAAAATAATAAAGGGAAAA
TCAGTTTTTGATATCAAAATTATACATGTCAACGATAATACAAAATATAATACAAACTATAAGATGTTAT
CAGTATTTATTATCATTTAGAATAAATTTTGTGTCGCCCTTAATTGTGAGCGGATAACAATTACGAGCTT
CATGCACAGTGGCGTTGACTCAATATTGGCCATTAGCCATATTATTCATTGGTTATATAGCATAAATCAA
TATTGGCTATTGGCCATTGCATACGTTGTATCTATATCATAATATGTACATTTATATTGGCTCATGTCCA
ATATGACCGCCATGTTGGCATTGATTATTGACTAGTTATTAATAGTAATCAATTACGGGGTCATTAGTTC
ATAGCCCATATATGGAGTTCCGCGTTACATAACTTACGGTAAATGGCCCGCCTGGCTGACCGCCCAACGA
CCCCCGCCCATTGACGTCAATAATGACGTATGTTCCCATAGTAACGCCAATAGGGACTTTCCATTGACGT
CAATGGGTGGAGTATTTACGGTAAACTGCCCACTTGGCAGTACATCAAGTGTATCATATGCCAAGTACGC
CCCCTATTGACGTCAATGACGGTAAATGGCCCGCCTGGCATTATGCCCAGTACATGACCTTATGGGACTT
TCCTACTTGGCAGTACATCTACGTATTAGTCATCGCTATTACCATGGTGATGCGGTTTTGGCAGTACATC
AATGGGCGTGGATAGCGGTTTGACTCACGGGGATTTCCAAGTCTCCACCCCATTGACGTCAATGGGAGTT
TGTTTTGGCACCAAAATCAACGGGACTTTCCAAAATGTCGTAACAACTCCGCCCCATTGACGCAAATGGG
CGGTAGGCGTGTACGGTGGGAGGTCTATATAAGCAGAGCTCGTTTAGTGAACCGTCAGATCGCCTGGAGA
CGCCATCCACGCTGTTTTGACCTCCATAGAAGACACCGGGACCGATCCAGCCTCCGCGGCCGGGAACGGT
GCATTGGAACGCGGATTCCCCGTGCCAAGAGTGACGTAAGTACCGCCTATAGAGTCTATAGGCCCACCCC
CTTGGCTTCGTTAGAACGCGGCTACAATTAATACATAACCTTATGTATCATACACATACGATTTAGGTGA
CACTATAGAATAACATCCACTTTGCCTTTCTCTCCACAGGTGTCCACTCCCAGGTCCAACTGCACCTCGG
TTCTATCGAAAACGCGCCTGCTAGCGCCACCATGAAGACCATCATTGCCCTGAGCTACATCTTCTGCCTG
GTGTTCGCTGCGGCCGCCGGATGGGTTGACACACACTGCCTGTGCTACGACTTCATCATCACCCCTAAGA
GCAGACCCGAGCCTCAGTGGTGCGAAGTGCAAGGACTGGTGGATGAGAGGCCCTTCCTGCACTACGACTG
TGTGAATCACAAGGCCAAGGCCTTCGCCAGCCTGGGCAAGAAAGTGAACGTGACCAAGACCTGGGAAGAA
CAGACCGAGACACTGCGCGACGTGGTGGATTTTCTGAAGGGCCAGCTGCTGGACATCCAGGTGGAAAATC
TGATCCCCATCGAGCCCCTGACACTGCAGGCCAGAATGTCTTGTGAACACGAGGCCCACGGCCACGGAAG
AGGAAGCTGGCAGTTTCTGTTCAACGGCCAGAAGTTCCTGCTGTTCGACAGCAACAACCGGAAGTGGACA
GCTCTGCACCCTGGCGCCAAGAAAATGACCGAGAAGTGGGAGAAGAACCGGGACGTGACCATGTTCTTCC
AGAAGATCTCCCTGGGCGACTGCAAGATGTGGCTGGAAGAGTTCCTGATGTACTGGGAGCAGATGCTGGA
CCCCACCAAGCCTCCATCTCTTGGCGCGCCGGAAGATCAAGTTGATCCAAGATTGATTGATGGCAAGGGC
GGATCTCTGGAGGTGCTGTTCCAGGGACCAGGCGGAAGCGGCAATCCCGGCGGCGATCTGGCCCCCCAGA
TGCTGCGCGAGCTGCAGGAGACCAATGCCGCCCTGCAGGACGTGCGCGAGCTGCTGCGCCACCGCGTGAA
GGAGATCACCTTCCTGAAGAACACCGTGATGGAGTGCGACGCCTGCGGTATGCAGCCCTCTAGAGGCTCC
GGCTCCATCATCCCAGTTGAGGAGGAGAACCCGGACTTCTGGAACCGCGAGGCAGCCGAGGCCCTGGGTG
CCGCCAAGAAGCTGCAGCCTGCACAGACAGCCGCCAAGAACCTCATCATCTTCCTGGGCGATGGGATGGG
GGTGTCTACGGTGACAGCTGCCAGGATCCTAAAAGGGCAGAAGAAGGACAAACTGGGGCCTGAGATACCC
CTGGCCATGGACCGCTTCCCATATGTGGCTCTGTCCAAGACATACAATGTAGACAAACATGTGCCAGACA
GTGGAGCCACAGCCACGGCCTACCTGTGCGGGGTCAAGGGCAACTTCCAGACCATTGGCTTGAGTGCAGC
CGCCCGCTTTAACCAGTGCAACACGACACGCGGCAACGAGGTCATCTCCGTGATGAATCGGGCCAAGAAA
GCAGGGAAGTCAGTGGGAGTGGTAACCACCACACGAGTGCAGCACGCCTCGCCAGCCGGCACCTACGCCC
ACACGGTGAACCGCAACTGGTACTCGGACGCCGACGTGCCTGCCTCGGCCCGCCAGGAGGGGTGCCAGGA
CATCGCTACGCAGCTCATCTCCAACATGGACATTGACGTGATCCTAGGTGGAGGCCGAAAGTACATGTTT
CGCATGGGAACCCCAGACCCTGAGTACCCAGATGACTACAGCCAAGGTGGGACCAGGCTGGACGGGAAGA
ATCTGGTGCAGGAATGGCTGGCGAAGCGCCAGGGTGCCCGGTATGTGTGGAACCGCACTGAGCTCATGCA
GGCTTCCCTGGACCCGTCTGTGACCCATCTCATGGGTCTCTTTGAGCCTGGAGACATGAAATACGAGATC
CACCGAGACTCCACACTGGACCCCTCCCTGATGGAGATGACAGAGGCTGCCCTGCGCCTGCTGAGCAGGA
ACCCCCGCGGCTTCTTCCTCTTCGTGGAGGGTGGTCGCATCGACCATGGTCATCATGAAAGCAGGGCTTA
CCGGGCACTGACTGAGACGATCATGTTCGACGACGCCATTGAGAGGGCGGGCCAGCTCACCAGCGAGGAG
GACACGCTGAGCCTCGTCACTGCCGACCACTCCCACGTCTTCTCCTTCGGAGGCTACCCCCTGCGAGGGA
GCTCCATCTTCGGGCTGGCCCCTGGCAAGGCCCGGGACAGGAAGGCCTACACGGTCCTCCTATACGGAAA
CGGTCCAGGCTATGTGCTCAAGGACGGCGCCCGGCCGGATGTTACCGAGAGCGAGAGCGGGAGCCCCGAG
TATCGGCAGCAGTCAGCAGTGCCCCTGGACGAAGAGACCCACGCAGGCGAGGACGTGGCGGTGTTCGCGC
GCGGCCCGCAGGCGCACCTGGTTCACGGCGTGCAGGAGCAGACCTTCATAGCGCACGTCATGGCCTTCGC
CGCCTGCCTGGAGCCCTACACCGCCTGCGACCTGGCGCCCCCCGCCGGCACCACCGACGCCGCGCACCCG
GGTGGCGGAGGACTGAACGACATCTTCGAGGCTCAGAAAATCGAATGGCACGAACATCACCATCACCATC
ACCATCACCATTAAGGCCGGCCTGTAGTCACTGGCACAACGCGTTACCCGGTAAGCCAATCGGGTATACA
CGGTCGTCATACTGCAGACAGGGTTCTTCTACTTTGCAAGATAGTCTTGAGTAGTAAAATAAATAGATAG
AGAAAATCAGCCTCGACTGTGCCTTCTAGTTGCCAGCCATCTGTTGTTTGCCCCTCCCCCGTGCCTTCCT
TGACCCTGGAAGGTGCCACTCCCACTGTCCTTTCCTAATAAAATGAGGAAATTGCATCACAACACTCAAC
CCTATCTCGGTCTATTCTTTTGATTTATAAGGGATTTTGCCGATTTCGGCCTATTGGTTAAAAAATGAGC
TGATTTAACAAAAATTTAACGCGAATTAATTCTGTGGAATGTGTGTCAGTTAGGGTGTGGAAAGTCCCCA
GGCTCCCCAGCAGGCAGAAGTATGCAAAGCATGCATCTCAATTAGTCAGCAACCAGGTGTGGAAAGTCCC
CAGGCTCCCCAGCAGGCAGAAGTATGCAAAGCATGCATCTCAATTAGTCAGCAACCATAGTCCCGCCCCT
AACTCCGCCCATCCCGCCCCTAACTCCGCCCAGTTCCGCCCATTCTCCGCCCCATGGCTGACTAATTTTT
TTTATTTATGCAGAGGCCGAGGCCGCCTCTGCCTCTGAGCTATTCCAGAAGTAGTGAGGAGGCTTTTTTG
GAGGCCTAGGCTTTTGCAAAAAGCTCCCGGGAGCTTGTATATCCATTTTCGGATCTGATCAGCACGTGTT
GACAATTAATCATCGGCATAGTATATCGGCATAGTATAATACGACAAGGTGAGGAACTAAACCATGACCG
AGTACAAGCCCACGGTGCGCCTCGCCACCCGCGACGACGTCCCCAGGGCCGTACGCACCCTCGCCGCCGC
GTTCGCCGACTACCCCGCCACGCGCCACACCGTCGATCCGGACCGCCACATCGAGCGGGTCACCGAGCTG
CAAGAACTCTTCCTCACGCGCGTCGGGCTCGACATCGGCAAGGTGTGGGTCGCGGACGACGGCGCCGCGG
TGGCGGTCTGGACCACGCCGGAGAGCGTCGAAGCGGGGGCGGTGTTCGCCGAGATCGGCCCGCGCATGGC
CGAGTTGAGCGGTTCCCGGCTGGCCGCGCAGCAACAGATGGAAGGCCTCCTGGCGCCGCACCGGCCCAAG
GAGCCCGCGTGGTTCCTGGCCACCGTCGGCGTCTCGCCCGACCACCAGGGCAAGGGTCTGGGCAGCGCCG
TCGTGCTCCCCGGAGTGGAGGCGGCCGAGCGCGCCGGGGTGCCCGCCTTCCTGGAGACATCCGCGCCCCG
CAACCTCCCCTTCTACGAGCGGCTCGGCTTCACCGTCACCGCCGACGTCGAGGTGCCCGAAGGACCGCGC
ACCTGGTGCATGACCCGCAAGCCCGGTGCCTGACACGTGCTACGAGATTTCGATTCCACCGCCGCCTTCT
ATGAAAGGTTGGGCTTCGGAATCGTTTTCCGGGACGCCGGCTGGATGATCCTCCAGCGCGGGGATCTCAT
GCTGGAGTTCTTCGCCCACCCCAACTTGTTTATTGCAGCTTATAATGGTTACAAATAAAGCAATAGCATC
ACAAATTTCACAAATAAAGCATTTTTTTCACTGCATTCTAGTTGTGGTTTGTCCAAACTCATCAATGTAT
CTTATCATGTCTGTATACCGTCGACCTCTAGCTAGAGCTTGGCGTAATCATGGTCATTACCAATGCTTAA
TCAGTGAGGCACCTATCTCAGCGATCTGTCTATTTCGTTCATCCATAGTTGCCTGACTCCCCGTCGTGTA
GATAACTACGATACGGGAGGGCTTACCATCTGGCCCCAGCGCTGCGATGATACCGCGAGAACCACGCTCA
CCGGCTCCGGATTTATCAGCAATAAACCAGCCAGCCGGAAGGGCCGAGCGCAGAAGTGGTCCTGCAACTT
TATCCGCCTCCATCCAGTCTATTAATTGTTGCCGGGAAGCTAGAGTAAGTAGTTCGCCAGTTAATAGTTT
GCGCAACGTTGTTGCCATCGCTACAGGCATCGTGGTGTCACGCTCGTCGTTTGGTATGGCTTCATTCAGC
TCCGGTTCCCAACGATCAAGGCGAGTTACATGATCCCCCATGTTGTGCAAAAAAGCGGTTAGCTCCTTCG
GTCCTCCGATCGTTGTCAGAAGTAAGTTGGCCGCAGTGTTATCACTCATGGTTATGGCAGCACTGCATAA
TTCTCTTACTGTCATGCCATCCGTAAGATGCTTTTCTGTGACTGGTGAGTACTCAACCAAGTCATTCTGA
GAATAGTGTATGCGGCGACCGAGTTGCTCTTGCCCGGCGTCAATACGGGATAATACCGCGCCACATAGCA
GAACTTTAAAAGTGCTCATCATTGGAAAACGTTCTTCGGGGCGAAAACTCTCAAGGATCTTACCGCTGTT
GAGATCCAGTTCGATGTAACCCACTCGTGCACCCAACTGATCTTCAGCATCTTTTACTTTCACCAGCGTT
TCTGGGTGAGCAAAAACAGGAAGGCAAAATGCCGCAAAAAAGGGAATAAGGGCGACACGGAAATGTTGAA
TACTCATATTCTTCCTT
