>Addgene plasmid #157161 | pD649-HAsp-ULBP1-COMP5AP-AviTag-9xHis | depositor partial sequence | sequence record 303432 | insert (extracellular domain)
GGATGGGTTGACACACACTGCCTGTGCTACGACTTCATCATCACCCCTAAGAGCAGACCCGAGCCTCAGT
GGTGCGAAGTGCAAGGACTGGTGGATGAGAGGCCCTTCCTGCACTACGACTGTGTGAATCACAAGGCCAA
GGCCTTCGCCAGCCTGGGCAAGAAAGTGAACGTGACCAAGACCTGGGAAGAACAGACCGAGACACTGCGC
GACGTGGTGGATTTTCTGAAGGGCCAGCTGCTGGACATCCAGGTGGAAAATCTGATCCCCATCGAGCCCC
TGACACTGCAGGCCAGAATGTCTTGTGAACACGAGGCCCACGGCCACGGAAGAGGAAGCTGGCAGTTTCT
GTTCAACGGCCAGAAGTTCCTGCTGTTCGACAGCAACAACCGGAAGTGGACAGCTCTGCACCCTGGCGCC
AAGAAAATGACCGAGAAGTGGGAGAAGAACCGGGACGTGACCATGTTCTTCCAGAAGATCTCCCTGGGCG
ACTGCAAGATGTGGCTGGAAGAGTTCCTGATGTACTGGGAGCAGATGCTGGACCCCACCAAGCCTCCATC
TCTT
